>Addgene plasmid #179248 | pJH2141 | addgene full sequence | sequence record 355534 | Addgene NGS Result
CTATGAGAAAGCGCCACGCTTCCCGAAGGGAGAAAGGCGGACAGGTATCCGGTAAGCGGCAGGGTCGGAA
CAGGAGAGCGCACGAGGGAGCTTCCAGGGGGAAACGCCTGGTATCTTTATAGTCCTGTCGGGTTTCGCCA
CCTCTGACTTGAGCGTCGATTTTTGTGATGCTCGTCAGGGGGGCGGAGCCTATGGAAAAACGCCAGCAAC
GCGGCCTTTTTACGGTTCCTGGCCTTTTGCTGGCCTTTTGCTCACATGTTCTTTCCTGCGTTATCCCCTG
ATTCTGTGGATAACCGTATTACCGCCTTTGAGTGAGCTGATACCGCTCGCCGCAGCCGAACGACCGAGCG
CAGCGAGTCAGTGAGCGAGGAAGCGGAAGAGCGCCCAATACGCAAACCGCCTCTCCCCGCGCGTTGGCCG
ATTCATTAATGCAGCTGGCACGACAGGTTTCCCGACTGGAAAGCGGGCAGTGAGCGCAACGCAATTAATG
TGAGTTAGCTCACTCATTAGGCACCCCAGGCTTTACACTTTATGCTTCCGGCTCGTATGTTGTGTGGAAT
TGTGAGCGGATAACAATTTCACACAGGAAACAGCTATGACCATGATTACGCCAAGCTGTAAGTTTAAACA
TGATCTTACTAACTAACTATTCTCATTTAAATTTTCAGAGCTTAAAAATGGCTGAAATCACTCACAACGA
TGGATACGCTAACAACTTGGAAATGAAATAAGCTTGGGCTGCAGCATGCGGCCGCTTCCCCAAATTGGAA
CAGTGAAATACTCAATCAATCACTCTGGCGGTTTTCTCCACAAAGAACACGAAATTGGAAAAGGGAAAAG
ATTGATTTGTTTGAAGGCGTGAGGAAATCGAAAAAAAAATGTTTCAAAACAAATGAAATATTTTAATGAA
TAAACCCAGGAATGCCACCTTTTGGTGCCCGCCTACAAAAAAGTCAACTGTTCTTAAACTCCTACATAGT
TGCCCTCTCTAACGAATGTTGCTTTTTTTAAATTTTCATTGAATTTGATTATCGTCTGTATGCGCCTACT
CTATCAGTGGAAAACATGCCCATTTCCCACAAATTTACTCGTTTGGAGCTCAAAATGTTAAATGGGGCAT
CATGGAATTGGCATCTCACAGAAAGTGGCGGATGAGTTATATGTAATAATAATGGTGGCTGAAGTGGAAA
CCGCAAAAAAAGGATGTGTATTTGAGATTTTGTAACGGAATTTGAATCAGATACACAAAATGAGAGAAAT
TTATAGATTCTTTAAAATCCACCTGAAGTCGGCAAATTTTTGAAAGGTCTGTTCGTTCAGTTTTTCATAA
GTTTTATGAATTTTGATTTACTACTGAAGTTCGAGAAAAGCCCTTTAACCATACCAATAAGAAATTATGT
TAACTTTACAAGAATATTAACAAAAAATTATTAAAAAACTGTGTTCCCCTGGCATTATGATATTTCCACC
GTCAGTTCTCTATTAAAACTTCAACTCTACACAGTTTCAACTCTCAAATGAGCTGTCCATCTTTTGCCTT
CAGGAAATTATGCTAATCTGCTGATTTCGCGCACTTTCACCACACTATTTCCAAATAGAAGGAGGGGTGG
TGCAACACACGAGACACTGCAAAAAGGTTCAGTGAAGATTTATCTACTTGTGAGATGAGAGCAGGAGGGG
TGGGAGAAGTGTGATGATTGACGGGATGACAAGAACAGTGATGTGGTGTCGAAATGGAAGATGCGCTAAT
TTGTGGGGTTTTATGAAATTTGAATAATTACATTTATAACATCTACTAGTTAGGCGTCTGTGTAGGTATT
GCCTGCCTGCCTACAAGGCATATGTACGAGGCAGGTTAAACCTCCTAGAAAGCTACGGTACTTTCAAACC
ACATAACATTTATACTGGTGTCTTTTCGCGTCTTCTTCTTGAACATGTAGACCCTCAAAAAGCTAAGTTT
TACACTGTGTAGTTTGCTTTGAAATCTACAAAATTGGAGGCACGCCTTCTGGACTTTGCCGACACGCATA
CTTTCTACCTACCAACTGCCTACTTCCACAGTCTAGCGTGAACTCCAATACCATTTTAAAAATTGTTTTA
TCTCAAATTTTCAATTTTTAAATCCAATTTCCCAGTTCTAAAAAAAAAATTTTTTTTTTAATTTAAAAAC
TCTCATCCTTTTTAATGCTCGTTCCCATTCGGCAAGACGTGTACCAAACACAAAACAAATTGACTGGTGA
TCCATCTCGAATTTCTCGTTTCAAATTAGTCGTTGCTATATATATTGTCTTATGTGTGGAAAACGAATAA
GAAAAATTAGAGAAAGATGAGAGAGCAGGGGCAGAATGAAAATTTGCATGGAAATTGAAGAAGATCACTG
CTTTTTCCGATGAATGATGACTAAATAGAATGAGTTGAGAGGAAAATAATCATAATTCTAATTTTAATTA
GAAATATGATATGGAAAGTAAGCAAAACCACAAGGCTTTTGCTCTGAACTTATTTCCGAAAAAAAAAAGT
GAAACTGAAAGTTAGAATTTTCAAAATAATATTGCGAGAGTCAACCTTCAGAAAAATTGGCGAGAAATCA
AATTTGAATTCTCTGAAAATTTAGTTAAAATACATATGTTATCCTTCTTTGTTTTTTGGCCTTAGCCTGC
CTTCAAGGCGACCTGAGCCTATGCGGGTGCCTAATACCGAAACACACATAATTTTTTTTTTTAATCTTTA
AATACTGTAACGAGTCGCGAGATCCAGCGAGACCCATAGAATATGTTGAGCGCTGCAAACAATCGTATAA
CTCTTGTTCAAATTTTTCCACTCTGTATTTTTGCAAGCAGTTCAACAAATGGTCATCATTTTTATAACCC
ATATCTATATTCGAATCTGACATAACAAATAATACTAAGCACATCCTCCCACATCTCTTTTCATTCAAGT
TGCGCAATTCCCCTAATAACTATGGATGGAGGGGGGACCGAGCCCAAAGATTATTCAAAACGATAACGAC
TTTTTCATGCGGCCAACGAAAAATAAAACTTTTCTCATATTCTCCTATTTCCCATTTCAAGAATTACATC
CCCATGGGACGTTGAAATCACATCATATTAGTATATGTTAATAGTTCTTTTCACTGGAATATCGCCACGC
CCCCCTTCCGGTGGCTCATTGGTTTCGAGAAGAAGGCGGAGCCGAAGTGGGTTCTTCTTTCTTTTTTTGT
GGTAGAAGTCTAGCAGGATTAAGCTACTATTCCATTAGAGGATCTTCTTCTTCCAAAAAGTGAAAATCCC
GGGATTGGCCAAAGGACCCAAAGGTATGTTTCGAATGATACTAACATAACATAGAACATTTTCAGGAGGA
CCCTTGGCTAGCGTCGACGGATCCGGATGAGTATGCTATTGTATTATTTCGCGAGTGCTGTGAAGTCAAT
ACAGTTTCACGTCGATGATGACATTATTGACAAGCTTAACTACTATTACACCACAGCCATTATCACAGTG
TTCGCGATTCTCGTCTCTGCTAAACAGTATGTCGGTTTTCCAATCCAATGTTGGGTACCTGCGACGTTCA
CCGAGCCCATGGAGCAGTACACGGAAAACTATTGTTGGGTTCAAAACACCTACTTTCTCCCTTTACACGA
CTACATTCCACATAACTATGCAGAACGTGAAAATCGACAAATCGGGTATTATCAATGGGTTCCGTTTGTG
TTAGCTCTTGAAGCTCTTCTTTTCTATGTGCCGACTATTGTATGGAGACTGCTCAGCTGGCAATCAGGAA
TTCATGTGCAGTCTCTGGTTCAAATGGCTTGTGACTCCAGATTGTTGGATTTGGAATCGAGGAACAGAGC
GTTGCAAACCATCGCAACAAATGTAGAAGAAGCGCTACACGTGAAACATCAAGTGATGTCCGGAAATCGT
CTGAAACTGCTCAACTTGATTATTTGCACACGATCTTCCGGTGCTGCTGTCACGTTCCTCTATATCTCTG
TCAAAATTCTGTACACCGTGAACATCGTCGGCCAAATCTTTCTACTGAACACGTTTCTCGGTAACCGTAG
CAAATGGTACGGACTGCAAGTTCTCAACGACTTGATGAACGGACGAGAATGGGAGGAGTCTGGTCATTTT
CCACGTGTAACGTTATGTGACTTTGAAGTAAAAGTACTGGGAAACGTGCACCGACATACAGTACAATGTG
TACTTATGATTAACATGTTCAACGAGAAGATCTTTCTGTTCTTGTGGTTCTGGTACTTCCTTCTTGCCGG
TGCTACTTTGTGCTCGCTTTTCTACTGGATCTACATTTCAGTGGTGCCAAGCAGGCAGCTCAACTTTGTT
GGAAAGTATCTGACTGGAATCGAGGGATATAAAATGGTGGATTCGCAATCACTACGACGTTTTGTATTTC
ACTTTTTAAGACAGGATGGTGTTTTCCTACTTCGTATGGTTGCAACTCACGCCGGAGAACTACCCTGTTA
CGAGCTTGCGAAAACGTTATGGAACAACTACTGTGACAATAAAGAAGGAAAAATGCACGACGTGTGAGGA
TCCCCGAGATCTTCAGCGCTCAGCATTCGTAGAATTGTAAGTTTAAACTTTCTCATACTAACTAACGCGC
TCTATTTAAATTTTCAGAATTCGCTGTCTCATCCTACTTTCACCTAGTTAACTGCTTGTCTTAAAATCTA
TGCTTCTCTTTAGTATCTAAAATTTTCCTAGAAGCTTACAAGTATATAAATGGTCTCTTCTCAATAAAGG
TTGTATATTTATTCATCTTATTGAATCTGCCATTTCCTCGTTTTTGCGAGTTTATATACCTTCCAATTTT
CTTTCTATTGTATTTTCAACTTCTAATTTTAATTCAGGGAAACTGCTTCAACGCATCGGTACCCTATGGT
CTCAAAGGGTGAAGAAGATAACATGGCAATTATTAAAGAGTTTATGCGTTTCAAGGTGCATATGGAGGGA
TCTGTCAATGGGCATGAGTTTGAAATTGAAGGTGAAGGAGAAGGCCGACCATATGAGGGAACACAAACCG
CAAAACTAAAGGTAAGTTTAAACATATATATACTAACTAACCCTGATTATTTAAATTTTCAGGTAACTAA
AGGCGGACCATTACCATTCGCCTGGGACATCCTCTCTCCACAGTTCATGTATGGAAGTAAAGCTTATGTT
AAACATCCGGCAGATATACCAGATTATTTGAAACTTTCATTCCCGGAGGGTTTTAAGTGGGAACGCGTAA
TGAATTTTGAAGACGGAGGAGTTGTTACAGTGACGCAAGACTCAAGGTAAGTTTAAACAGTTCGGTACTA
ACTAACCATACATATTTAAATTTTCAGCCTCCAAGATGGAGAATTTATTTATAAAGTCAAACTTCGAGGA
ACGAATTTCCCCTCGGATGGATCTGTTATGCAGAAGAAGACTATGGGATGGGAAGCTTCAAGTGAAAGAA
TGTACCCTGAAGACGGTGCTCTTAAGGGAGAGATTAAACAACGTCTTAAATTGAAAGATGGAGGACATTA
CGATGCTGAGGTAAGTTTAAACATGATTTTACTAACTAACTAATCTGATTTAAATTTTCAGGTGAAGACA
ACTTACAAAGCCAAAAAACCAGTTCAGCTGCCAGGAGCGTACAATGTTAATATTAAACTGGATATCACCT
CCCACAACGAGGATTACACTATCGTTGAGCAATATGAAAGAGCTGAAGGGCGGCACTCGACAGGTGGCAT
GGATGAATTGTATAAGTAGGAGCTCCCGAGATCTTCAGCGCTCAGCATTCGTAGAATTGTAAGTTTAAAC
TTTCTCATACTAACTAACGCGCTCTATTTAAATTTTCAGAATTCCAACTGAGCGCCGGTCGCTACCATTA
CCAACTTGTCTGGTGTCAAAAATAATAGGGGCCGCTGTCATCAGAGTAAGTTTAAACTGAGTTCTACTAA
CTAACGAGTAATATTTAAATTTTCAGCATCTCGCGCCCGTGCCTCTGACTTCTAAGTCCAATTACTCTTC
AACATCCCTACATGCTCTTTCTCCCTGTGCTCCCACCCCCTATTTTTGTTATTATCAAAAAACTTCTCTT
AATTTCTTTGTTTTTTAGCTTCTTTTAAGTCACCTCTAACAATGAAATTGTGTAGATTCAAAAATAGAAT
TAATTCGTAATAAAAAGTCGAAAAAAATTGTGCTCCCTCCCCCCATTAATAATAATTCTATCCCAAAATC
TACACAATGTTCTGTGTACACTTCTTATGTTTTTTACTTCTGATAAATTTTTTTGAAACATCATAGAAAA
AACCGCACACAAAATACCTTATCATATGTTACGTTTCAGTTTATGACCGCAATTTTTATTTCTTCGCACG
TCTGGGCCTCTCATGACGTCAAATCATGCTCATCGTGAAAAAGTTTTGGAGTATTTTTGGAATTTTTCAA
TCAAGTGAAAGTTTATGAAATTAATTTTCCTGCTTTTGCTTTTTGGGGTTTCCCCTATTGTTTGTCAAGA
TTTCGAGGACGGCGTTTTTCTTGCTAAAATCACAAGTATTGATGAGCACGATGCAAGAAAGATCGGAAGA
AGGTTTGGGTTTGAGGCTCAGTGGAAGGTGAGTAGAAGTTGATAATTTGAAAGTGGAGTAGTGTCTATGG
GGTTTTTGCCTTAAATGACAGAATACATTCCCAATATACCAAACATAACTGTTTCCTACTAGTCGGCCGT
ACGGGCCCTTTCGTCTCGCGCGTTTCGGTGATGACGGTGAAAACCTCTGACACATGCAGCTCCCGGAGAC
GGTCACAGCTTGTCTGTAAGCGGATGCCGGGAGCAGACAAGCCCGTCAGGGCGCGTCAGCGGGTGTTGGC
GGGTGTCGGGGCTGGCTTAACTATGCGGCATCAGAGCAGATTGTACTGAGAGTGCACCATATGCGGTGTG
AAATACCGCACAGATGCGTAAGGAGAAAATACCGCATCAGGCGGCCTTAAGGGCCTCGTGATACGCCTAT
TTTTATAGGTTAATGTCATGATAATAATGGTTTCTTAGACGTCAGGTGGCACTTTTCGGGGAAATGTGCG
CGGAACCCCTATTTGTTTATTTTTCTAAATACATTCAAATATGTATCCGCTCATGAGACAATAACCCTGA
TAAATGCTTCAATAATATTGAAAAAGGAAGAGTATGAGTATTCAACATTTCCGTGTCGCCCTTATTCCCT
TTTTTGCGGCATTTTGCCTTCCTGTTTTTGCTCACCCAGAAACGCTGGTGAAAGTAAAAGATGCTGAAGA
TCAGTTGGGTGCACGAGTGGGTTACATCGAACTGGATCTCAACAGCGGTAAGATCCTTGAGAGTTTTCGC
CCCGAAGAACGTTTTCCAATGATGAGCACTTTTAAAGTTCTGCTATGTGGCGCGGTATTATCCCGTATTG
ACGCCGGGCAAGAGCAACTCGGTCGCCGCATACACTATTCTCAGAATGACTTGGTTGAGTACTCACCAGT
CACAGAAAAGCATCTTACGGATGGCATGACAGTAAGAGAATTATGCAGTGCTGCCATAACCATGAGTGAT
AACACTGCGGCCAACTTACTTCTGACAACGATCGGAGGACCGAAGGAGCTAACCGCTTTTTTGCACAACA
TGGGGGATCATGTAACTCGCCTTGATCGTTGGGAACCGGAGCTGAATGAAGCCATACCAAACGACGAGCG
TGACACCACGATGCCTGTAGCAATGGCAACAACGTTGCGCAAACTATTAACTGGCGAACTACTTACTCTA
GCTTCCCGGCAACAATTAATAGACTGGATGGAGGCGGATAAAGTTGCAGGACCACTTCTGCGCTCGGCCC
TTCCGGCTGGCTGGTTTATTGCTGATAAATCTGGAGCCGGTGAGCGTGGGTCTCGCGGTATCATTGCAGC
ACTGGGGCCAGATGGTAAGCCCTCCCGTATCGTAGTTATCTACACGACGGGGAGTCAGGCAACTATGGAT
GAACGAAATAGACAGATCGCTGAGATAGGTGCCTCACTGATTAAGCATTGGTAACTGTCAGACCAAGTTT
ACTCATATATACTTTAGATTGATTTAAAACTTCATTTTTAATTTAAAAGGATCTAGGTGAAGATCCTTTT
TGATAATCTCATGACCAAAATCCCTTAACGTGAGTTTTCGTTCCACTGAGCGTCAGACCCCGTAGAAAAG
ATCAAAGGATCTTCTTGAGATCCTTTTTTTCTGCGCGTAATCTGCTGCTTGCAAACAAAAAAACCACCGC
TACCAGCGGTGGTTTGTTTGCCGGATCAAGAGCTACCAACTCTTTTTCCGAAGGTAACTGGCTTCAGCAG
AGCGCAGATACCAAATACTGTTCTTCTAGTGTAGCCGTAGTTAGGCCACCACTTCAAGAACTCTGTAGCA
CCGCCTACATACCTCGCTCTGCTAATCCTGTTACCAGTGGCTGCTGCCAGTGGCGATAAGTCGTGTCTTA
CCGGGTTGGACTCAAGACGATAGTTACCGGATAAGGCGCAGCGGTCGGGCTGAACGGGGGGTTCGTGCAC
ACAGCCCAGCTTGGAGCGAACGACCTACACCGAACTGAGATACCTACAGCGTGAG
Features (pLannotate 1.2.2; 13 found; start..end, strand, type, name):
    381..473     +  CDS            lacI (fragment): lac repressor; lacI; The lac repressor binds to the lac operator to inhibit transcription in E. coli. This inhibition can be relieved by adding lactose or isopropyl-β-D-thiogalactopyranoside (IPTG).
    486..507     +  protein_bind   CAP binding site: CAP binding activates transcription in the presence of cAMP. E. coli catabolite activator protein
    522..552     +  promoter       lac promoter: promoter for the E. coli lac operon
    560..576     +  protein_bind   lac operator: The lac repressor binds to the lac operator to inhibit transcription in E. coli. This inhibition can be relieved by adding lactose or isopropyl-β-D-thiogalactopyranoside (IPTG). lac repressor encoded by lacI
   1625..1641    -  promoter       OpIE-2 promoter (fragment): immediate-early gene 2 from the Orgyia pseudotsugata multicapsid nucleopolyhedrovirus; strong constitutive baculovirus promoter for insect cell expression
   3387..4544    +  CDS            unc-9: UNC9_CAEEL - Experimental evidence at protein level: Swiss-Prot protein existence level 1. Structural component of gap junctions (PubMed:27015090, PubMed:33238150). Plays a role in maintaining gap junction activity to promote locomotion (PubMed:33238150). From Caenorhabditis elegans.
   4896..5756    +  CDS            mCherry: mCherry is a basic (constitutively fluorescent) red fluorescent protein published in 2004, derived from Discosoma sp.. It is reported to be a very rapidly-maturing monomer with low acid sensitivity.
   6455..6607    +  CDS            aex-5 (fragment): AEX5_CAEEL - Also known as kpc-3 From Caenorhabditis elegans.
   6735..6770    +  CDS            rop (fragment): Rop protein, which maintains plasmids at low copy number; rop
   6872..6971    +  misc_feature   bom (fragment): basis of mobility region from pBR322
   7069..7173    +  promoter       AmpR promoter: bla
   7174..8034    +  CDS            AmpR: β-lactamase; bla; confers resistance to ampicillin, carbenicillin, and related antibiotics
   8205..198     +  rep_origin     ori (across the origin): high-copy-number ColE1/pMB1/pBR322/pUC origin of replication
