[The description below was written by a language model from this plasmid's Addgene catalogue record and pLannotate feature annotations shown in this document.]
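Description:
pJH2141 is a C. elegans expression plasmid built on a pBSK (Bluescript-type) backbone, about 8.6 kb in total. It is maintained in E. coli as a high-copy plasmid through a ColE1/pUC-type origin and selected with ampicillin via the β-lactamase (AmpR) gene and its native promoter. The feature table also picks up backbone remnants, namely a lacI fragment, CAP binding site, lac promoter and operator, and short rop and bom fragments. These are bacterial vector sequences with no role in worm expression. A 17-nt hit to the OpIE-2 baculovirus promoter is most likely a chance match within the region upstream of the insert.

The payload is the roughly 1.16 kb coding sequence of unc-9, which encodes an innexin that is a structural component of gap junctions. It was cloned as a BamHI fragment under the unc-4 promoter (Punc-4). That promoter is not annotated in the table but presumably occupies the unannotated stretch upstream of the unc-9 CDS. Downstream lies wCherry, a worm-adapted mCherry red fluorescent reporter, followed by the unc-54 3' UTR named in the purpose field, which is widely used in worm transgenes. The aex-5 fragment annotated after the reporter probably reflects genomic sequence carried along with that UTR region.

The catalogue lists wCherry as a C-terminal tag. However, the "UrSL" element in the name and the gap of about 350 nt between the two coding sequences suggest a trans-spliced, operon-style linker that would produce UNC-9 and the reporter as separate proteins; the record does not settle this. The plasmid is used for neuronal expression of UNC-9 in unc-4-expressing cells, with red fluorescence marking those cells, in studies of how gap junctions shape motor circuit activity and locomotion.
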