Addgene plasmid #179248: pJH2141
Purpose: Punc-4::UNC-9-UrSL-wCherry unc-54 3' UTR C.elegans neural expression of UNC-9-wCherry
Depositing lab: Mei Zhen. Publication: An imbalancing act: gap junctions reduce the backward motor circuit activity to bias C. elegans for forward locomotion. Kawano T, Po MD, Gao S, Leung G, Ryu WS, Zhen M. Neuron. 2011 Nov 17;72(4):572-86. doi: 10.1016/j.neuron.2011.09.005. PubMed 22099460.
Backbone
  Vector backbone: pBSK
  Backbone manufacturer: stratagene
  Backbone size w/o insert (bp): 7443
  Total vector size (bp): 8604
  Vector type: Worm Expression
Growth in bacteria
  Bacterial resistance: Ampicillin, 100 μg/mL
  Growth temperature: 37°C
  Growth strain: DH5alpha
  Copy number: High Copy
Gene/Insert
  Gene/Insert name: UNC-9
  Species: C. elegans (nematode)
  Insert size (bp): 1161
  Entrez Gene: unc-9 (a.k.a. CELE_R12H7.1)
  Promoter: Punc-4
  Tag / fusion protein: wCherry (C terminal on backbone)
  Cloning method: Restriction Enzyme; 5′ cloning site BamHI (not destroyed); 3′ cloning site BamHI (not destroyed)
  Sequencing primers: 5′ ACGgatccggATGAGTATGCTATTGT; 3′ GGGgatccTCACACGTCG
Terms and licenses: Academic/Nonprofit Terms; Industry Terms: Not Available to Industry
How to cite: pJH2141 was a gift from Mei Zhen (Addgene plasmid # 179248 ; http://n2t.net/addgene:179248 ; RRID:Addgene_179248)
